Addgene plasmid #226721: pCMV6-CNDP2-E166L
Purpose: Mammalian expression of cytosolic mouse CNDP2 mutant E166L
Depositing lab: Jonathan Long. Depositing organization: Stanford University. Publication: A beta-hydroxybutyrate shunt pathway generates anti-obesity ketone metabolites. Moya-Garzon MD, Wang M, Li VL, Lyu X, Wei W, Tung AS, Raun SH, Zhao M, Coassolo L, Islam H, Oliveira B, Dai Y, Spaas J, Delgado-Gonzalez A, Donoso K, Alvarez-Buylla A, Franco-Montalban F, Letian A, Ward CP, Liu L, Svensson KJ, Goldberg EL, Gardner CD, Little JP, Banik SM, Xu Y, Long JZ. Cell. 2025 Jan 9;188(1):175-186.e20. doi: 10.1016/j.cell.2024.10.032. Epub 2024 Nov 12. PubMed 39536746.
Backbone
  Vector backbone: pCMV6-Entry
  Vector type: Mammalian Expression
Growth in bacteria
  Bacterial resistance: Kanamycin, 50 μg/mL
  Growth temperature: 37°C
  Growth strain: DH5alpha
  Copy number: Unknown
Gene/Insert
  Gene/Insert name: CNDP2
  Species: M. musculus (mouse)
  Mutation: E166L
  Entrez Gene: Cndp2 (a.k.a. 0610010E05Rik, Cn2, Dip-2, Pep-1, Pep1)
  Cloning method: Restriction Enzyme; 5′ cloning site SgfI (unknown if destroyed); 3′ cloning site MluI (unknown if destroyed)
  Sequencing primers: 5′ VP1.5; 3′ XL39
Terms and licenses: Academic/Nonprofit Terms; Industry Terms: Not Available to Industry
Depositor comments: Please note: This plasmid contains a 31bp deletion in the SV40 promoter. This deletion is not expected to impact plasmid function.
How to cite: pCMV6-CNDP2-E166L was a gift from Jonathan Long (Addgene plasmid # 226721 ; http://n2t.net/addgene:226721 ; RRID:Addgene_226721)
