[The description below was written by a language model from this plasmid's Addgene catalogue record and pLannotate feature annotations shown in this document.]
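Description:
pCMV6-CNDP2-E166L is a 6,275-nt mammalian expression plasmid built on the pCMV6-Entry backbone, carrying the mouse Cndp2 coding sequence with an E166L point substitution. The insert was placed between the SgfI and MluI sites of the vector, downstream of the human cytomegalovirus immediate-early enhancer and promoter, with a T7 promoter lying between the CMV promoter and the open reading frame. Transcripts are terminated by a human growth hormone polyadenylation signal. The annotation detects a short FLAG-type epitope sequence (called as a fragment of 3xFLAG) shortly after the Cndp2 reading frame, suggesting a C-terminal tag, although the catalogue fields do not list any tag or confirm that it is in frame.

The plasmid replicates in E. coli from a high-copy ColE1/pUC-type origin and also carries an f1 origin. Selection comes from a single Tn5 aminoglycoside phosphotransferase (NeoR/KanR) gene, which sits downstream of both a bacterial bla promoter and the SV40 early promoter/origin and is followed by an HSV TK polyadenylation signal. This arrangement gives kanamycin resistance in bacteria and should allow G418 selection in mammalian cells. The depositor notes a 31-bp deletion in the SV40 promoter, consistent with its annotation as a fragment, and does not expect it to affect function. Small lacZα, ble and bGH poly(A) fragments appear to be backbone remnants.

CNDP2 is a cytosolic dipeptidase that also forms N-lactoyl-amino acids by reverse proteolysis. The stated purpose is mammalian expression of the cytosolic E166L mutant. The record does not describe the functional consequence of the mutation.
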