Features (pLannotate 1.2.2; 17 found; start..end, strand, type, name):
      1..25      +  rep_origin     M13 ori (fragment): M13 bacteriophage origin of replication; arrow indicates direction of (+) strand synthesis
     29..183     -  CDS            lacZα (fragment): LacZα fragment of β-galactosidase; lacZ fragment
    343..722     +  enhancer       CMV enhancer: human cytomegalovirus immediate early enhancer
    724..923     +  promoter       CMV promoter: human cytomegalovirus (CMV) immediate early promoter
    952..970     +  promoter       T7 promoter: promoter for bacteriophage T7 RNA polymerase
   1029..2453    +  CDS            Cndp2: CNDP2_MOUSE - Also known as Cn2. Experimental evidence at protein level: Swiss-Prot protein existence level 1. Hydrolyzes a variety of dipeptides including L-carnosine but has a strong preference for Cys-Gly. Catalyzes the production of N- lactoyl-amino acids from lactate and amino acids by reverse proteolysis. From Mus musculus (Mouse).
   2520..2544    +  CDS            3xFLAG (fragment): three tandem FLAG® epitope tags
   2590..3212    +  polyA_signal   hGH poly(A) signal: human growth hormone polyadenylation signal
   3361..3949    -  rep_origin     ori: high-copy-number ColE1/pMB1/pBR322/pUC origin of replication
   4171..4187    +  polyA_signal   bGH poly(A) signal (fragment): bovine growth hormone polyadenylation signal
   4278..4325    -  polyA_signal   HSV TK poly(A) signal: herpes simplex virus thymidine kinase polyadenylation signal (Cole and Stacy, 1985)
   4384..4536    -  CDS            ble (fragment): BLE_KLEPN - Experimental evidence at protein level: Swiss-Prot protein existence level 1. Binding protein with a strong affinity to the bleomycin family of antibiotics. Binds to CL990; an antimitotic-antibiotic compound. From Klebsiella pneumoniae.
   4557..5351    -  CDS            NeoR/KanR: aminoglycoside phosphotransferase from Tn5; aph(3')-II (or nptII); confers resistance to neomycin, kanamycin, and G418 (Geneticin®)
   5400..5511    -  rep_origin     SV40 ori (fragment): SV40 origin of replication
   5503..5712    -  promoter       SV40 promoter (fragment): SV40 enhancer and early promoter
   5714..5818    -  promoter       AmpR promoter: bla
   5845..6273    +  rep_origin     f1 ori (sequence partly withheld): f1 bacteriophage origin of replication; arrow indicates direction of (+) strand synthesis
>Addgene plasmid #226721 | pCMV6-CNDP2-E166L | addgene full sequence | sequence record 478109 | Addgene NGS Result
AACAAAATATTAACGCTTACAATTTCCATTCGCCATTCAGGCTGCGCAACTGTTGGGAAGGGCGATCGGT
GCGGGCCTCTTCGCTATTACGCCAGCTGGCGAAAGGGGGATGTGCTGCAAGGCGATTAAGTTGGGTAACG
CCAGGGTTTTCCCAGTCACGACGTTGTAAAACGACGGCCAGTGCCAAGCTGATCTATACATTGAATCAAT
ATTGGCAATTAGCCATATTAGTCATTGGTTATATAGCATAAATCAATATTGGCTATTGGCCATTGCATAC
GTTGTATCTATATCATAATATGTACATTTATATTGGCTCATGTCCAATATGACCGCCATGTTGACATTGA
TTATTGACTAGTTATTAATAGTAATCAATTACGGGGTCATTAGTTCATAGCCCATATATGGAGTTCCGCG
TTACATAACTTACGGTAAATGGCCCGCCTGGCTGACCGCCCAACGACCCCCGCCCATTGACGTCAATAAT
GACGTATGTTCCCATAGTAACGCCAATAGGGACTTTCCATTGACGTCAATGGGTGGAGTATTTACGGTAA
ACTGCCCACTTGGCAGTACATCAAGTGTATCATATGCCAAGTCCGCCCCCTATTGACGTCAATGACGGTA
AATGGCCCGCCTGGCATTATGCCCAGTACATGACCTTACGGGACTTTCCTACTTGGCAGTACATCTACGT
ATTAGTCATCGCTATTACCATGGTGATGCGGTTTTGGCAGTACACCAATGGGCGTGGATAGCGGTTTGAC
TCACGGGGATTTCCAAGTCTCCACCCCATTGACGTCAATGGGAGTTTGTTTTGGCACCAAAATCAACGGG
ACTTTCCAAAATGTCGTAATAACCCCGCCCCGTTGACGCAAATGGGCGGTAGGCGTGTACGGTGGGAGGT
CTATATAAGCAGAGCTCGTTTAGTGAACCGTCAGAATTTTGTAATACGACTCACTATAGGGCGGCCGGGA
ATTCGTCGACTGGATCCGGTACCGAGGAGATCTGCCGCCGCGATCGCCATGTCAGCCCTCAAAGCTGTCT
TCCAGTATATCGATGAAAACCAGGACCGCTACGTCAAGAAACTTGCAGAATGGGTGGCCATCCAGAGCGT
GTCCGCATGGCCGGAGAAGAGAGGAGAGATCAGAAGGATGATGGAGGTGGCAGCTGCCGATGTCCAGAGG
CTGGGGGGCTCCGTGGAACTGGTGGATATTGGGAAGCAGAAGCTCCCAGATGGCTCGGAGATACCACTTC
CTCCCATTCTGCTGGGCAAGCTAGGCAGCGACCCCCAGAAGAAAACCGTGTGCATTTACGGGCACCTGGA
CGTGCAGCCTGCGGCCCTGGAGGACGGGTGGGACAGCGAGCCCTTCACCTTGGTGGAGCGGGAAGGCAAG
CTGTATGGGAGAGGCTCCACGGACGATAAGGGGCCAGTGGCCGGGTGGATGAATGCCCTGGAAGCCTATC
AGAAGACTGGTCAGGAGATCCCAGTCAACCTGCGGTTCTGCCTGGAAGGCATGCTGGAGTCTGGCTCCGA
AGGCCTGGATGAGCTCATTTTTGCCCAGAAAGACAAGTTCTTCAAAGATGTGGACTATGTGTGCATTTCA
GACAATTACTGGCTGGGGAAGAATAAGCCGTGTATCACGTACGGCCTCAGAGGCATCTGTTACTTCTTCA
TCGAGGTGGAATGCAGTGACAAAGACCTCCATTCTGGGGTATATGGAGGCTCAGTGCACGAGGCCATGAC
GGATCTCATTTCACTGATGGGCTGCCTGGTAGACAAGAAGGGGAAGATCCTCATCCCGGGCATCAACGAT
GCCGTGGCGCCTGTGACGGATGAGGAGCATGCGCTCTACGACCACATTGACTTCGATATGGAAGAGTTCG
CCAAGGACGTGGGGGCTGAGACCCTTCTGCACAGCTGCAAGAAAGACATCCTGATGCACAGATGGCGATA
CCCGTCCCTCTCCCTGCATGGGATCGAAGGGGCCTTCTCCGGTTCAGGGGCCAAGACTGTGATCCCCAGA
AAGGTGGTCGGCAAGTTCTCCATCAGGCTCGTGCCAGACATGATACCGGAAGTTGTTAGCGAGCAAGTTT
CAAGCTACTTGTCAAAAAAATTTGCTGAACTGCAGAGCCCCAACAAGTTCAAGGTGTACATGGGCCACGG
CGGGAAGCCCTGGGTGTCTGACTTCAACCATCCTCATTACCAGGCGGGGAGAAGAGCCCTGAAGACAGTG
TTTGGTGTTGAGCCTGACTTGACCAGAGAAGGTGGCAGTATTCCTGTGACCTTGACCTTTCAAGAGGCCA
CAGGCAAAAATGTCATGCTATTGCCAGTGGGGTCAGCAGATGACGGTGCCCACTCGCAGAATGAGAAGCT
CAACAGGCTCAACTACATAGAAGGAACCAAAATGCTGGCTGCATATCTGTATGAGGTGTCTCAGCTGAAG
AACACGCGTACGCGGCCGCTCGAGCAGAAACTCATCTCAGAAGAGGATCTGGCAGCAAATGATATCCTGG
ATTACAAGGATGACGACGATAAGGTTTAAACGGCCGGCCGCGGTCATAGCTGTTTCCTGAACAGATCCCG
GGTGGCATCCCTGTGACCCCTCCCCAGTGCCTCTCCTGGCCCTGGAAGTTGCCACTCCAGTGCCCACCAG
CCTTGTCCTAATAAAATTAAGTTGCATCATTTTGTCTGACTAGGTGTCCTTCTATAATATTATGGGGTGG
AGGGGGGTGGTATGGAGCAAGGGGCAAGTTGGGAAGACAACCTGTAGGGCCTGCGGGGTCTATTGGGAAC
CAAGCTGGAGTGCAGTGGCACAATCTTGGCTCACTGCAATCTCCGCCTCCTGGGTTCAAGCGATTCTCCT
GCCTCAGCCTCCCGAGTTGTTGGGATTCCAGGCATGCATGACCAGGCTCAGCTAATTTTTGTTTTTTTGG
TAGAGACGGGGTTTCACCATATTGGCCAGGCTGGTCTCCAACTCCTAATCTCAGGTGATCTACCCACCTT
GGCCTCCCAAATTGCTGGGATTACAGGCGTGAACCACTGCTCCCTTCCCTGTCCTTCTGATTTTAAAATA
ACTATACCAGCAGGAGGACGTCCAGACACAGCATAGGCTACCTGGCCATGCCCAACCGGTGGGACATTTG
AGTTGCTTGCTTGGCACTGTCCTCTCATGCGTTGGGTCCACTCAGTAGATGCCTGTTGAATTGGGTACGC
GGCCAGCGGCGAGCGGTATCAGCTCACTCAAAGGCGGTAATACGGTTATCCACAGAATCAGGGGATAACG
CAGGAAAGAACATGTGAGCAAAAGGCCAGCAAAAGGCCAGGAACCGTAAAAAGGCCGCGTTGCTGGCGTT
TTTCCATAGGCTCCGCCCCCCTGACGAGCATCACAAAAATCGACGCTCAAGTCAGAGGTGGCGAAACCCG
ACAGGACTATAAAGATACCAGGCGTTTCCCCCTGGAAGCTCCCTCGTGCGCTCTCCTGTTCCGACCCTGC
CGCTTACCGGATACCTGTCCGCCTTTCTCCCTTCGGGAAGCGTGGCGCTTTCTCATAGCTCACGCTGTAG
GTATCTCAGTTCGGTGTAGGTCGTTCGCTCCAAGCTGGGCTGTGTGCACGAACCCCCCGTTCAGCCCGAC
CGCTGCGCCTTATCCGGTAACTATCGTCTTGAGTCCAACCCGGTAAGACACGACTTATCGCCACTGGCAG
CAGCCACTGGTAACAGGATTAGCAGAGCGAGGTATGTAGGCGGTGCTACAGAGTTCTTGAAGTGGTGGCC
TAACTACGGCTACACTAGAAGAACAGTATTTGGTATCTGCGCTCTGCTGAAGCCAGTTACCTTCGGAAAA
AGAGTTGGTAGCTCTTGATCCGGCAAACAAACCACCGCTGGTAGCGGTGGTTTTTTTGTTTGCAAGCAGC
AGATTACGCGCAGAAAAAAAGGATCTCAAGAAGATCCTTTGATCTTTTCTACGGGGTCTGACGCTCAGTG
GAACGAAAACTCACGTTAAGGGATTTTGGTCATGAGATTATCAAAAAGGATCTTCACCTAGATCCTTTTA
AATTAAAAATGAAGTTTTAAATCAATCTAAAGTATATATGAGTAACCTGAGGCTATGGCAGGGCCTGCCG
CCCCGACGTTGGCTGCGAGCCCTGGGCCTTCACCCGAACTTGGGGGGTGGGGTGGGGAAAAGGAAGAAAC
GCGGGCGTATTGGCCCCAATGGGGTCTCGGTGGGGTATCGACAGAGTGCCAGCCCTGGGACCGAACCCCG
CGTTTATGAACAAACGACCCAACACCGTGCGTTTTATTCTGTCTTTTTATTGCCGTCATAGCGCGGGTTC
CTTCCGGTATTGTCTCCTTCCGTGTTTCAGTTAGCCTCCCCCTAGGGTGGGCGAAGAACTCCAGCATGAG
ATCCCCGCGCTGGAGGATCATCCAGCCGGCGTCCCGGAAAACGATTCCGAAGCCCAACCTTTCATAGAAG
GCGGCGGTGGAATCGAAATCTCGTGATGGCAGGTTGGGCGTCGCTTGGTCGGTCATTTCGAACCCCAGAG
TCCCGCTCAGAAGAACTCGTCAAGAAGGCGATAGAAGGCGATGCGCTGCGAATCGGGAGCGGCGATACCG
TAAAGCACGAGGAAGCGGTCAGCCCATTCGCCGCCAAGCTCTTCAGCAATATCACGGGTAGCCAACGCTA
TGTCCTGATAGCGATCCGCCACACCCAGCCGGCCACAGTCGATGAATCCAGAAAAGCGGCCATTTTCCAC
CATGATATTCGGCAAGCAGGCATCGCCATGGGTCACGACGAGATCCTCGCCGTCGGGCATGCTCGCCTTG
AGCCTGGCGAACAGTTCGGCTGGCGCGAGCCCCTGATGCTCTTCGTCCAGATCATCCTGATCGACAAGAC
CGGCTTCCATCCGAGTACGTGCTCGCTCGATGCGATGTTTCGCTTGGTGGTCGAATGGGCAGGTAGCCGG
ATCAAGCGTATGCAGCCGCCGCATTGCATCAGCCATGATGGATACTTTCTCGGCAGGAGCAAGGTGAGAT
GACAGGAGATCCTGCCCCGGCACTTCGCCCAATAGCAGCCAGTCCCTTCCCGCTTCAGTGACAACGTCGA
GCACAGCTGCGCAAGGAACGCCCGTCGTGGCCAGCCACGATAGCCGCGCTGCCTCGTCTTGCAGTTCATT
CAGGGCACCGGACAGGTCGGTCTTGACAAAAAGAACCGGGCGCCCCTGCGCTGACAGCCGGAACACGGCG
GCATCAGAGCAGCCGATTGTCTGTTGTGCCCAGTCATAGCCGAATAGCCTCTCCACCCAAGCGGCCGGAG
AACCTGCGTGCAATCCATCTTGTTCAATCATGCGAAACGATCCTCATCCTGTCTCTTGATCGATCTTTGC
AAAAGCCTAGGCCTCCAAAAAAGCCTCCTCACTACTTCTGGAATAGCTCAGAGGCCGAGGCGGCCTCGGC
CTCTGCATAAATAAAAAAAATTAGTCAGCCATGGGGCGGAGAATGGGCGGAGTTAGGGGCGGGACTATGG
TTGCTGACTAATTGAGATGCATGCTTTGCATACTTCTGCCTGCTGGGGAGCCTGGGGACTTTCCACACCT
GGTTGCTGACTAATTGAGATGCATGCTTTGCATACTTCTGCCTGCTGGGGAGCCTGGGGACTTTCCACAC
CCTAACTGACACACATTCCACAGCTGGTTCTTTCCGCCTCAGGACTCTTCCTTTTTCAATATTATTGAAG
CATTTATCAGGGTTATTGTCTCATGAGCGGATACATATTTGAATGTATTTAGAAAAATAAACAAATAGGG
GTTCCGCGCACATTTCCCCGAAAAGTGCCACCTG
[124 nt withheld, positions 5845-5968]
C
[91 nt withheld, positions 5970-6060]
A
[49 nt withheld, positions 6062-6110]
CCTTTGACGTTGGAGTCCACGTTCTTT
[37 nt withheld, positions 6138-6174]
ACCCTATCTCGGTCTATTCTTTTGATTTATAAGGGATTTTGCCGATTTCGGCCTATTGGTTAAAAAATGA
GCTGATTTAACAAAAATTTAACGCGAATTTT
