>Addgene plasmid #226721 | pCMV6-CNDP2-E166L | depositor partial sequence | sequence record 444649 | ORF
ATGTCAGCCCTCAAAGCTGTCTTCCAGTATATCGATGAAAACCAGGACCGCTACGTCAAGAAACTTGCAG
AATGGGTGGCCATCCAGAGCGTGTCCGCATGGCCGGAGAAGAGAGGAGAGATCAGAAGGATGATGGAGGT
GGCAGCTGCCGATGTCCAGAGGCTGGGGGGCTCCGTGGAACTGGTGGATATTGGGAAGCAGAAGCTCCCA
GATGGCTCGGAGATACCACTTCCTCCCATTCTGCTGGGCAAGCTAGGCAGCGACCCCCAGAAGAAAACCG
TGTGCATTTACGGGCACCTGGACGTGCAGCCTGCGGCCCTGGAGGACGGGTGGGACAGCGAGCCCTTCAC
CTTGGTGGAGCGGGAAGGCAAGCTGTATGGGAGAGGCTCCACGGACGATAAGGGGCCAGTGGCCGGGTGG
ATGAATGCCCTGGAAGCCTATCAGAAGACTGGTCAGGAGATCCCAGTCAACCTGCGGTTCTGCCTGGAAG
GCATGCTGGAGTCTGGCTCCGAAGGCCTGGATGAGCTCATTTTTGCCCAGAAAGACAAGTTCTTCAAAGA
TGTGGACTATGTGTGCATTTCAGACAATTACTGGCTGGGGAAGAATAAGCCGTGTATCACGTACGGCCTC
AGAGGCATCTGTTACTTCTTCATCGAGGTGGAATGCAGTGACAAAGACCTCCATTCTGGGGTATATGGAG
GCTCAGTGCACGAGGCCATGACGGATCTCATTTCACTGATGGGCTGCCTGGTAGACAAGAAGGGGAAGAT
CCTCATCCCGGGCATCAACGATGCCGTGGCGCCTGTGACGGATGAGGAGCATGCGCTCTACGACCACATT
GACTTCGATATGGAAGAGTTCGCCAAGGACGTGGGGGCTGAGACCCTTCTGCACAGCTGCAAGAAAGACA
TCCTGATGCACAGATGGCGATACCCGTCCCTCTCCCTGCATGGGATCGAAGGGGCCTTCTCCGGTTCAGG
GGCCAAGACTGTGATCCCCAGAAAGGTGGTCGGCAAGTTCTCCATCAGGCTCGTGCCAGACATGATACCG
GAAGTTGTTAGCGAGCAAGTTTCAAGCTACTTGTCAAAAAAATTTGCTGAACTGCAGAGCCCCAACAAGT
TCAAGGTGTACATGGGCCACGGCGGGAAGCCCTGGGTGTCTGACTTCAACCATCCTCATTACCAGGCGGG
GAGAAGAGCCCTGAAGACAGTGTTTGGTGTTGAGCCTGACTTGACCAGAGAAGGTGGCAGTATTCCTGTG
ACCTTGACCTTTCAAGAGGCCACAGGCAAAAATGTCATGCTATTGCCAGTGGGGTCAGCAGATGACGGTG
CCCACTCGCAGAATGAGAAGCTCAACAGGCTCAACTACATAGAAGGAACCAAAATGCTGGCTGCATATCT
GTATGAGGTGTCTCAGCTGAAGAAC
